>Addgene plasmid #141803 | TFORF1215 | addgene full sequence | sequence record 415121 | Addgene NGS Result
TTAATGTAGTCTTATGCAATACTCTTGTAGTCTTGCAACATGGTAACGATGAGTTAGCAACATGCCTTAC
AAGGAGAGAAAAAGCACCGTGCATGCCGATTGGTGGAAGTAAGGTGGTACGATCGTGCCTTATTAGGAAG
GCAACAGACGGGTCTGACATGGATTGGACGAACCACTGAATTGCCGCATTGCAGAGATATTGTATTTAAG
TGCCTAGCTCGATACATAAACGGGTCTCTCTGGTTAGACCAGATCTGAGCCTGGGAGCTCTCTGGCTAAC
TAGGGAACCCACTGCTTAAGCCTCAATAAAGCTTGCCTTGAGTGCTTCAAGTAGTGTGTGCCCGTCTGTT
GTGTGACTCTGGTAACTAGAGATCCCTCAGACCCTTTTAGTCAGTGTGGAAAATCTCTAGCAGTGGCGCC
CGAACAGGGACTTGAAAGCGAAAGGGAAACCAGAGGAGCTCTCTCGACGCAGGACTCGGCTTGCTGAAGC
GCGCACGGCAAGAGGCGAGGGGCGGCGACTGGTGAGTACGCCAAAAATTTTGACTAGCGGAGGCTAGAAG
GAGAGAGATGGGTGCGAGAGCGTCAGTATTAAGCGGGGGAGAATTAGATCGCGATGGGAAAAAATTCGGT
TAAGGCCAGGGGGAAAGAAAAAATATAAATTAAAACATATAGTATGGGCAAGCAGGGAGCTAGAACGATT
CGCAGTTAATCCTGGCCTGTTAGAAACATCAGAAGGCTGTAGACAAATACTGGGACAGCTACAACCATCC
CTTCAGACAGGATCAGAAGAACTTAGATCATTATATAATACAGTAGCAACCCTCTATTGTGTGCATCAAA
GGATAGAGATAAAAGACACCAAGGAAGCTTTAGACAAGATAGAGGAAGAGCAAAACAAAAGTAAGACCAC
CGCACAGCAAGCGGCCGCTGATCTTCAGACCTGGAGGAGGAGATATGAGGGACAATTGGAGAAGTGAATT
ATATAAATATAAAGTAGTAAAAATTGAACCATTAGGAGTAGCACCCACCAAGGCAAAGAGAAGAGTGGTG
CAGAGAGAAAAAAGAGCAGTGGGAATAGGAGCTTTGTTCCTTGGGTTCTTGGGAGCAGCAGGAAGCACTA
TGGGCGCAGCGTCAATGACGCTGACGGTACAGGCCAGACAATTATTGTCTGGTATAGTGCAGCAGCAGAA
CAATTTGCTGAGGGCTATTGAGGCGCAACAGCATCTGTTGCAACTCACAGTCTGGGGCATCAAGCAGCTC
CAGGCAAGAATCCTGGCTGTGGAAAGATACCTAAAGGATCAACAGCTCCTGGGGATTTGGGGTTGCTCTG
GAAAACTCATTTGCACCACTGCTGTGCCTTGGAATGCTAGTTGGAGTAATAAATCTCTGGAACAGATTTG
GAATCACACGACCTGGATGGAGTGGGACAGAGAAATTAACAATTACACAAGCTTAATACACTCCTTAATT
GAAGAATCGCAAAACCAGCAAGAAAAGAATGAACAAGAATTATTGGAATTAGATAAATGGGCAAGTTTGT
GGAATTGGTTTAACATAACAAATTGGCTGTGGTATATAAAATTATTCATAATGATAGTAGGAGGCTTGGT
AGGTTTAAGAATAGTTTTTGCTGTACTTTCTATAGTGAATAGAGTTAGGCAGGGATATTCACCATTATCG
TTTCAGACCCACCTCCCAACCCCGAGGGGACCCATGCATTGCATCTCAATTAGTCAGCAACCAGGTGTGG
AAAGTCCCCAGGCTCCCCAGCAGGCAGAAGTATGCAAAGCATGCGTCTCAATTAGTCAGCAACCATAGTC
CCGCCCCTAACTCCGCCCATCCCGCCCCTAACTCCGCCCAGTTCCGCCCATTCTCCGCCCCATGGCTGAC
TAATTTTTTTTATTTATGCAGAGGCCGAGGCCGCCTCGGCCTCTGAGCTATTCCAGAAGTAGTGAGGAGG
CTTTTTTGGAGGCCTAGGCTTTTGCAAAAAGCTTTCTAGAGGTACCACCGGAGCTTACCATGACCGAGTA
CAAGCCCACGGTGCGCCTCGCCACCCGCGACGACGTCCCCAGGGCCGTACGCACCCTCGCCGCCGCGTTC
GCCGACTACCCCGCCACGCGCCACACCGTCGATCCGGACCGCCACATCGAGCGGGTCACCGAGCTGCAAG
AACTCTTCCTCACGCGCGTCGGGCTCGACATCGGCAAGGTGTGGGTCGCGGACGACGGCGCCGCCGTGGC
GGTCTGGACCACGCCGGAGAGCGTCGAAGCGGGGGCGGTGTTCGCCGAGATCGGCCCGCGCATGGCCGAG
TTGAGCGGTTCCCGGCTGGCCGCGCAGCAACAGATGGAAGGCCTCCTGGCGCCGCACCGGCCCAAGGAGC
CCGCGTGGTTCCTGGCCACCGTCGGCGTCTCGCCCGACCACCAGGGCAAGGGTCTGGGCAGCGCCGTCGT
GCTCCCCGGAGTGGAGGCGGCCGAGCGCGCCGGGGTGCCCGCCTTCCTGGAGACCTCCGCGCCCCGCAAC
CTCCCCTTCTACGAGCGGCTCGGCTTCACCGTCACCGCCGACGTCGAGGTGCCCGAAGGACCGCGCACCT
GGTGCATGACCCGCAAGCCCGGTGCCAGTTAACGAATTCTAGATCTTGAGACAAATGGCAGTATTCATCC
ACAATTTTAAAAGAAAAGGGGGGATTGGGGGGTACAGTGCAGGGGAAAGAATAGTAGACATAATAGCAAC
AGACATACAAACTAAAGAATTACAAAAACAAATTACAAAAATTCAAAATTTTCGGGTTTATTACAGGGAC
AGCAGAGATCCACTTTGGCGCCGGCTCGAGGCCTGCAGGTGCAAAGATGGATAAAGTTTTAAACAGAGAG
GAATCTTTGCAGCTAATGGACCTTCTAGGTCTTGAAAGGAGTGGGAATTGGCTCCGGTGCCCGTCAGTGG
GCAGAGCGCACATCGCCCACAGTCCCCGAGAAGTTGGGGGGAGGGGTCGGCAATTGAACCGGTGCCTAGA
GAAGGTGGCGCGGGGTAAACTGGGAAAGTGATGTCGTGTACTGGCTCCGCCTTTTTCCCGAGGGTGGGGG
AGAACCGTATATAAGTGCAGTAGTCGCCGTGAACGTTCTTTTTCGCAACGGGTTTGCCGCCAGAACACAG
GTAAGTGCCGTGTGTGGTTCCCGCGGGCCTGGCCTCTTTACGGGTTATGGCCCTTGCGTGCCTTGAATTA
CTTCCACCTGGCTGCAGTACGTGATTCTTGATCCCGAGCTTCGGGTTGGAAGTGGGTGGGAGAGTTCGAG
GCCTTGCGCTTAAGGAGCCCCTTCGCCTCGTGCTTGAGTTGAGGCCTGGCCTGGGCGCTGGGGCCGCCGC
GTGCGAATCTGGTGGCACCTTCGCGCCTGTCTCGCTGCTTTCGATAAGTCTCTAGCCATTTAAAATTTTT
GATGACCTGCTGCGACGCTTTTTTTCTGGCAAGATAGTCTTGTAAATGCGGGCCAAGATCTGCACACTGG
TATTTCGGTTTTTGGGGCCGCGGGCGGCGACGGGGCCCGTGCGTCCCAGCGCACATGTTCGGCGAGGCGG
GGCCTGCGAGCGCGGCCACCGAGAATCGGACGGGGGTAGTCTCAAGCTGGCCGGCCTGCTCTGGTGCCTG
GCCTCGCGCCGCCGTGTATCGCCCCGCCCTGGGCGGCAAGGCTGGCCCGGTCGGCACCAGTTGCGTGAGC
GGAAAGATGGCCGCTTCCCGGCCCTGCTGCAGGGAGCTCAAAATGGAGGACGCGGCGCTCGGGAGAGCGG
GCGGGTGAGTCACCCACACAAAGGAAAAGGGCCTTTCCGTCCTCAGCCGTCGCTTCATGTGACTCCACGG
AGTACCGGGCGCCGTCCAGGCACCTCGATTAGTTCTCGAGCTTTTGGAGTACGTCGTCTTTAGGTTGGGG
GGAGGGGTTTTATGCGATGGAGTTTCCCCACACTGAGTGGGTGGAGACTGAAGTTAGGCCAGCTTGGCAC
TTGATGTAATTCTCCTTGGAATTTGCCCTTTTTGAGTTTGGATCTTGGTTCATTCTCAAGCCTCAGACAG
TGGTTCAAAGTTTTTTTCTTCCATTTCAGGTGTCGTGAGGCTAGCACCGCCACCATGGCCAACCTGGAGC
GCACCTTCATCGCCATCAAGCCGGACGGCGTGCAGCGCGGCCTGGTGGGCGAGATCATCAAGCGCTTCGA
GCAGAAGGGATTCCGCCTCGTGGCCATGAAGTTCCTCCGGGCCTCTGAAGAACACCTGAAGCAGCACTAC
ATTGACCTGAAAGACCGACCATTCTTCCCTGGGCTGGTGAAGTACATGAACTCAGGGCCGGTTGTGGCCA
TGGAACATCATTCATGGCAGTAGTAATGAACTAGTCCGTAACTTGAAAGTATTTCGATTTCTTGGCTTTA
TATATCTTGTGGAAAGGACGACTACAGTGTCGCGAGCTCGGAGGCACGCGTTAAGTCGACAATCAACCTC
TGGATTACAAAATTTGTGAAAGATTGACTGGTATTCTTAACTATGTTGCTCCTTTTACGCTATGTGGATA
CGCTGCTTTAATGCCTTTGTATCATGCTATTGCTTCCCGTATGGCTTTCATTTTCTCCTCCTTGTATAAA
TCCTGGTTGCTGTCTCTTTATGAGGAGTTGTGGCCCGTTGTCAGGCAACGTGGCGTGGTGTGCACTGTGT
TTGCTGACGCAACCCCCACTGGTTGGGGCATTGCCACCACCTGTCAGCTCCTTTCCGGGACTTTCGCTTT
CCCCCTCCCTATTGCCACGGCGGAACTCATCGCCGCCTGCCTTGCCCGCTGCTGGACAGGGGCTCGGCTG
TTGGGCACTGACAATTCCGTGGTGTTGTCGGGGAAATCATCGTCCTTTCCTTGGCTGCTCGCCTGTGTTG
CCACCTGGATTCTGCGCGGGACGTCCTTCTGCTACGTCCCTTCGGCCCTCAATCCAGCGGACCTTCCTTC
CCGCGGCCTGCTGCCGGCTCTGCGGCCTCTTCCGCGTCTTCGCCTTCGCCCTCAGACGAGTCGGATCTCC
CTTTGGGCCGCCTCCCCGCGTCGACTTTAAGACCAATGACTTACAAGGCAGCTGTAGATCTTAGCCACTT
TTTAAAAGAAAAGGGGGGACTGGAAGGGCTAATTCACTCCCAACGAAGACAAGATCTGCTTTTTGCTTGT
ACTGGGTCTCTCTGGTTAGACCAGATCTGAGCCTGGGAGCTCTCTGGCTAACTAGGGAACCCACTGCTTA
AGCCTCAATAAAGCTTGCCTTGAGTGCTTCAAGTAGTGTGTGCCCGTCTGTTGTGTGACTCTGGTAACTA
GAGATCCCTCAGACCCTTTTAGTCAGTGTGGAAAATCTCTAGCAGTACGTATAGTAGTTCATGTCATCTT
ATTATTCAGTATTTATAACTTGCAAAGAAATGAATATCAGAGAGTGAGAGGAACTTGTTTATTGCAGCTT
ATAATGGTTACAAATAAAGCAATAGCATCACAAATTTCACAAATAAAGCATTTTTTTCACTGCATTCTAG
TTGTGGTTTGTCCAAACTCATCAATGTATCTTATCATGTCTGGCTCTAGCTATCCCGCCCCTAACTCCGC
CCATCCCGCCCCTAACTCCGCCCAGTTCCGCCCATTCTCCGCCCCATGGCTGACTAATTTTTTTTATTTA
TGCAGAGGCCGAGGCCGCCTCGGCCTCTGAGCTATTCCAGAAGTAGTGAGGAGGCTTTTTTGGAGGCCTA
GGGACGTACCCAATTCGCCCTATAGTGAGTCGTATTACGCGCGCTCACTGGCCGTCGTTTTACAACGTCG
TGACTGGGAAAACCCTGGCGTTACCCAACTTAATCGCCTTGCAGCACATCCCCCTTTCGCCAGCTGGCGT
AATAGCGAAGAGGCCCGCACCGATCGCCCTTCCCAACAGTTGCGCAGCCTGAATGGCGAATGGG
[124 nt withheld, positions 5945-6068]
C
[91 nt withheld, positions 6070-6160]
A
[49 nt withheld, positions 6162-6210]
CCTTTGACGTTGGAGTCCACGTTCTTT
[37 nt withheld, positions 6238-6274]
ACCCTATCTCGGTCTATTCTTTTGATTTATAAGGGATTTTGCCGATTTCGGCCTATTGGTTAAAAAATGA
GCTGATTTAACAAAAATTTAACGCGAATTTTAACAAAATATTAACGCTTACAATTTAGGTGGCACTTTTC
GGGGAAATGTGCGCGGAACCCCTATTTGTTTATTTTTCTAAATACATTCAAATATGTATCCGCTCATGAG
ACAATAACCCTGATAAATGCTTCAATAATATTGAAAAAGGAAGAGTATGAGTATTCAACATTTCCGTGTC
GCCCTTATTCCCTTTTTTGCGGCATTTTGCCTTCCTGTTTTTGCTCACCCAGAAACGCTGGTGAAAGTAA
AAGATGCTGAAGATCAGTTGGGTGCACGAGTGGGTTACATCGAACTGGATCTCAACAGCGGTAAGATCCT
TGAGAGTTTTCGCCCCGAAGAACGTTTTCCAATGATGAGCACTTTTAAAGTTCTGCTATGTGGCGCGGTA
TTATCCCGTATTGACGCCGGGCAAGAGCAACTCGGTCGCCGCATACACTATTCTCAGAATGACTTGGTTG
AGTACTCACCAGTCACAGAAAAGCATCTTACGGATGGCATGACAGTAAGAGAATTATGCAGTGCTGCCAT
AACCATGAGTGATAACACTGCGGCCAACTTACTTCTGACAACGATCGGAGGACCGAAGGAGCTAACCGCT
TTTTTGCACAACATGGGGGATCATGTAACTCGCCTTGATCGTTGGGAACCGGAGCTGAATGAAGCCATAC
CAAACGACGAGCGTGACACCACGATGCCTGTAGCAATGGCAACAACGTTGCGCAAACTATTAACTGGCGA
ACTACTTACTCTAGCTTCCCGGCAACAATTAATAGACTGGATGGAGGCGGATAAAGTTGCAGGACCACTT
CTGCGCTCGGCCCTTCCGGCTGGCTGGTTTATTGCTGATAAATCTGGAGCCGGTGAGCGTGGGTCTCGCG
GTATCATTGCAGCACTGGGGCCAGATGGTAAGCCCTCCCGTATCGTAGTTATCTACACGACGGGGAGTCA
GGCAACTATGGATGAACGAAATAGACAGATCGCTGAGATAGGTGCCTCACTGATTAAGCATTGGTAACTG
TCAGACCAAGTTTACTCATATATACTTTAGATTGATTTAAAACTTCATTTTTAATTTAAAAGGATCTAGG
TGAAGATCCTTTTTGATAATCTCATGACCAAAATCCCTTAACGTGAGTTTTCGTTCCACTGAGCGTCAGA
CCCCGTAGAAAAGATCAAAGGATCTTCTTGAGATCCTTTTTTTCTGCGCGTAATCTGCTGCTTGCAAACA
AAAAAACCACCGCTACCAGCGGTGGTTTGTTTGCCGGATCAAGAGCTACCAACTCTTTTTCCGAAGGTAA
CTGGCTTCAGCAGAGCGCAGATACCAAATACTGTTCTTCTAGTGTAGCCGTAGTTAGGCCACCACTTCAA
GAACTCTGTAGCACCGCCTACATACCTCGCTCTGCTAATCCTGTTACCAGTGGCTGCTGCCAGTGGCGAT
AAGTCGTGTCTTACCGGGTTGGACTCAAGACGATAGTTACCGGATAAGGCGCAGCGGTCGGGCTGAACGG
GGGGTTCGTGCACACAGCCCAGCTTGGAGCGAACGACCTACACCGAACTGAGATACCTACAGCGTGAGCT
ATGAGAAAGCGCCACGCTTCCCGAAGGGAGAAAGGCGGACAGGTATCCGGTAAGCGGCAGGGTCGGAACA
GGAGAGCGCACGAGGGAGCTTCCAGGGGGAAACGCCTGGTATCTTTATAGTCCTGTCGGGTTTCGCCACC
TCTGACTTGAGCGTCGATTTTTGTGATGCTCGTCAGGGGGGCGGAGCCTATGGAAAAACGCCAGCAACGC
GGCCTTTTTACGGTTCCTGGCCTTTTGCTGGCCTTTTGCTCACATGTTCTTTCCTGCGTTATCCCCTGAT
TCTGTGGATAACCGTATTACCGCCTTTGAGTGAGCTGATACCGCTCGCCGCAGCCGAACGACCGAGCGCA
GCGAGTCAGTGAGCGAGGAAGCGGAAGAGCGCCCAATACGCAAACCGCCTCTCCCCGCGCGTTGGCCGAT
TCATTAATGCAGCTGGCACGACAGGTTTCCCGACTGGAAAGCGGGCAGTGAGCGCAACGCAATTAATGTG
AGTTAGCTCACTCATTAGGCACCCCAGGCTTTACACTTTATGCTTCCGGCTCGTATGTTGTGTGGAATTG
TGAGCGGATAACAATTTCACACAGGAAACAGCTATGACCATGATTACGCCAAGCGCGCAATTAACCCTCA
CTAAAGGGAACAAAAGCTGGAGCTGCAAGC
Features (pLannotate 1.2.2; 31 found; start..end, strand, type, name):
      5..231     +  promoter       RSV promoter: Rous sarcoma virus enhancer/promoter
    232..412     +  LTR            5' LTR (truncated): truncated 5' long terminal repeat (LTR) from HIV-1
    459..584     +  misc_feature   HIV-1 Ψ: packaging signal of human immunodeficiency virus type 1
    568..931     +  CDS            HIV-1 gag (fragment): gag protein from human immunodeficiency virus 1; gag
   1077..1310    +  misc_feature   RRE: The Rev response element (RRE) of HIV-1 allows for Rev-dependent mRNA export from the nucleus to the cytoplasm.
   1687..1713    +  CDS            Rev (fragment): human immunodeficiency virus 1 (HIV-1) Rev protein; rev; enhances nuclear export of unspliced and incompletely spliced viral mRNAs
   1720..1743    +  promoter       SV40 promoter (fragment): SV40 early promoter
   1744..1815    +  promoter       SV40 promoter (fragment): SV40 enhancer and early promoter
   1839..1974    +  rep_origin     SV40 ori: SV40 origin of replication
   2020..2616    +  CDS            PuroR (fragment): puromycin N-acetyltransferase; pac from Streptomyces; confers resistance to puromycin
   2665..2782    +  misc_feature   cPPT/CTS: central polypurine tract and central termination sequence of HIV-1
   2847..2913    +  CDS            small t antigen (fragment): SV40 (simian virus 40) small t antigen
   2920..4098    +  promoter       EF-1α promoter: strong constitutive promoter for human elongation factor EF-1α
   4115..4342    +  CDS            NME2 (fragment): NDKB_HUMAN - Also known as NM23B. Experimental evidence at protein level: Swiss-Prot protein existence level 1. Major role in the synthesis of nucleoside triphosphates other than ATP. The ATP gamma phosphate is transferred to the NDP beta phosphate via a ping-pong mechanism, using a phosphorylated active-site intermediate (By similarity). Negatively regulates Rho activity by interacting with AKAP13/LBC (PubMed:15249197). Acts as a transcriptional activator of the MYC gene; binds DNA non-specifically (PubMed:8392752, PubMed:19435876). Binds to both single-stranded guanine- and cytosine-rich str
   4376..4429    +  promoter       U6 promoter (fragment): RNA polymerase III promoter for human U6 snRNA
   4471..5059    +  misc_feature   WPRE: woodchuck hepatitis virus posttranscriptional regulatory element
   5110..5129    +  misc_feature   cPPT/CTS (fragment): central polypurine tract and central termination sequence of HIV-1
   5131..5364    +  LTR            3' LTR (ΔU3): self-inactivating 3' long terminal repeat (LTR) from HIV-1
   5442..5563    +  polyA_signal   SV40 poly(A) signal: SV40 polyadenylation signal
   5603..5738    +  rep_origin     SV40 ori: SV40 origin of replication
   5759..5777    -  promoter       T7 promoter: promoter for bacteriophage T7 RNA polymerase
   5785..5940    +  CDS            lacZα (fragment): LacZα fragment of β-galactosidase; lacZ fragment
   5945..6373    +  rep_origin     f1 ori (sequence partly withheld): f1 bacteriophage origin of replication; arrow indicates direction of (+) strand synthesis
   6426..6530    +  promoter       AmpR promoter: bla
   6531..7391    +  CDS            AmpR: β-lactamase; bla; confers resistance to ampicillin, carbenicillin, and related antibiotics
   7562..8150    +  rep_origin     ori: high-copy-number ColE1/pMB1/pBR322/pUC origin of replication
   8333..8425    +  CDS            lacI (fragment): lac repressor; lacI; The lac repressor binds to the lac operator to inhibit transcription in E. coli. This inhibition can be relieved by adding lactose or isopropyl-β-D-thiogalactopyranoside (IPTG).
   8438..8459    +  protein_bind   CAP binding site: CAP binding activates transcription in the presence of cAMP. E. coli catabolite activator protein
   8474..8504    +  promoter       lac promoter: promoter for the E. coli lac operon
   8512..8528    +  protein_bind   lac operator: The lac repressor binds to the lac operator to inhibit transcription in E. coli. This inhibition can be relieved by adding lactose or isopropyl-β-D-thiogalactopyranoside (IPTG). lac repressor encoded by lacI
   8573..8591    +  promoter       T3 promoter: promoter for bacteriophage T3 RNA polymerase
