[The description below was written by a language model from this plasmid's Addgene catalogue record and pLannotate feature annotations shown in this document.]
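Description:
TFORF1215 is a lentiviral mammalian expression plasmid built on the pLX_TRC317 backbone. It belongs to a barcoded transcription factor ORF collection designed for overexpression screens. It is maintained in E. coli through a high-copy ColE1/pUC-type origin with ampicillin resistance (AmpR), and it also carries an f1 origin and remnants of a lac/lacZα cloning region flanked by T7 and T3 promoters. The depositor notes that the plasmid can recombine, as is common for LTR-containing vectors.

The viral portion has a third-generation, self-inactivating layout. An RSV promoter drives a truncated HIV-1 5' LTR, followed by the Ψ packaging signal with a partial gag sequence, the Rev response element for Rev-dependent nuclear export of the genomic RNA, a cPPT/CTS element, and a ΔU3 3' LTR with a downstream SV40 polyadenylation signal.

Between the LTRs, an SV40 early promoter/origin segment precedes the puromycin N-acetyltransferase gene, which allows selection of transduced cells. A separate EF-1α promoter drives the insert, human NME2 (NM23-H2/NDPK-B). NME2 is a nucleoside diphosphate kinase that also acts as a transcriptional activator of MYC. The catalogue lists a 350 bp insert corresponding to a specific transcript isoform, and the annotation tool matched only part of this to the reference NME2 protein. A WPRE downstream of the ORF enhances transcript stability and expression.

According to the record, each construct in the collection carries a unique 24-bp barcode, although the feature table does not annotate it. The barcode allows the delivered ORF to be identified by sequencing in pooled screens, such as those examining directed differentiation.
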