Addgene plasmid #141803: TFORF1215
Purpose: Lentiviral vector for overexpressing transcription factor ORFs with unique 24-bp barcodes. Barcodes facilitate identification of transcription factors in pooled screens.
Depositing lab: Feng Zhang. Depositing organization: Broad Institute. Publication: A transcription factor atlas of directed differentiation. Joung J, Ma S, Tay T, Geiger-Schuller KR, Kirchgatterer PC, Verdine VK, Guo B, Arias-Garcia MA, Allen WE, Singh A, Kuksenko O, Abudayyeh OO, Gootenberg JS, Fu Z, Macrae RK, Buenrostro JD, Regev A, Zhang F. Cell. 2023 Jan 5;186(1):209-229.e26. doi: 10.1016/j.cell.2022.11.026. PubMed 36608654.
Backbone
  Vector backbone: pLX_TRC317
  Backbone manufacturer: Broad Institute Genetic Perturbation Platform
  Backbone size w/o insert (bp): 8264
  Vector type: Mammalian Expression, Lentiviral
  Selectable markers: Puromycin
Growth in bacteria
  Bacterial resistance: Ampicillin, 100 μg/mL
  Growth temperature: 37°C
  Growth strain: NEB Stable
  Copy number: High Copy
Gene/Insert
  Gene/Insert name: NME2
  Species: H. sapiens (human)
  Insert size (bp): 350
  Entrez Gene: NME2 (a.k.a. NDK2, NDKB, NDPK B, NDPK-B, NDPKB, NM23-H2, NM23B, PUF)
  Promoter: EF1a
  Cloning method: Unknown
  Sequencing primers: 5′ GGGTGGAGACTGAAGTTAGGCCAG; 3′ CACATAGCGTAAAAGGAGCAACATAG
Terms and licenses: Academic/Nonprofit Terms; Industry Terms: Not Available to Industry
Depositor comments: NM_001198682,ENST00000393183 . The transcription factor ORF portion of this plasmid was synthesized by Genewiz. Please test multiple small colonies in case of plasmid recombination. To make this collection available in a timely manner, a portion of this collection was not fully sequenced by Addgene. If an Addgene verified full plasmid sequence is not available, please contact us prior to placing an order to request the full sequence.
How to cite: TFORF1215 was a gift from Feng Zhang (Addgene plasmid # 141803 ; http://n2t.net/addgene:141803 ; RRID:Addgene_141803)
