>Addgene plasmid #141803 | TFORF1215 | depositor partial sequence | sequence record 277546 | Insert
ACCGCCACCATGGCCAACCTGGAGCGCACCTTCATCGCCATCAAGCCGGACGGCGTGCAGCGCGGCCTGG
TGGGCGAGATCATCAAGCGCTTCGAGCAGAAGGGATTCCGCCTCGTGGCCATGAAGTTCCTCCGGGCCTC
TGAAGAACACCTGAAGCAGCACTACATTGACCTGAAAGACCGACCATTCTTCCCTGGGCTGGTGAAGTAC
ATGAACTCAGGGCCGGTTGTGGCCATGGAACATCATTCATGGCAGTAGTAATGAACTAGTCCGTAACTTG
AAAGTATTTCGATTTCTTGGCTTTATATATCTTGTGGAAAGGACGACTACAGTGTCGCGAGCTCGGAGGC
