>Addgene plasmid #141803 | TFORF1215 | depositor partial sequence | sequence record 277547 | Barcode
CTACAGTGTCGCGAGCTCGGAGGC
